Addgene plasmid #207150: pcDNA3.1(+)Gαi3-91-NLuc
Purpose: Part of REGA-SIGN, a NanoBRET-based G protein biosensor. It encodes GNAI3 tagged with NanoLuciferase and is meant to be paired with Ggamma2 labeled with LSS-mKATE2
Depositing lab: Dominique Schols & Tom Van Loy. Depositing organization: Rega Institute for Medical Research. Publication: REGA-SIGN: Development of a Novel Set of NanoBRET-Based G Protein Biosensors. Boon K, Vanalken N, Meyen E, Schols D, Van Loy T. Biosensors (Basel). 2023 Jul 28;13(8):767. doi: 10.3390/bios13080767. PubMed 37622853.
Backbone
  Vector backbone: pcDNA3.1
  Vector type: Mammalian Expression
Growth in bacteria
  Bacterial resistance: Ampicillin, 100 μg/mL
  Growth temperature: 37°C
  Growth strain: NEB Stable
  Copy number: High Copy
Gene/Insert
  Gene/Insert name: GNAI3
  Species: H. sapiens (human)
  Mutation: NLuc inserted at position L(91)K
  Entrez Gene: GNAI3 (a.k.a. 87U6, ARCND1, ARCODS, HG1A)
  Cloning method: Unknown
Terms and licenses: Academic/Nonprofit Terms; Industry Terms: Not Available to Industry
How to cite: pcDNA3.1(+)Gαi3-91-NLuc was a gift from Dominique Schols & Tom Van Loy (Addgene plasmid # 207150 ; http://n2t.net/addgene:207150 ; RRID:Addgene_207150)
