[The description below was written by a language model from this plasmid's Addgene catalogue record and pLannotate feature annotations shown in this document.]
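Description:
pcDNA3.1(+)Gαi3-91-NLuc is a mammalian expression plasmid built on the pcDNA3.1 backbone that encodes human GNAI3 (the Gαi3 subunit of heterotrimeric G proteins) carrying an internal NanoLuc luciferase. It is propagated in E. coli as a high-copy plasmid through a ColE1/pUC-type origin with ampicillin selection from the β-lactamase gene. An f1 origin is also present. For mammalian cells, an SV40 early promoter drives the neomycin phosphotransferase gene followed by an SV40 poly(A) signal, which allows G418 selection of stable transfectants.

The expression cassette consists of the CMV immediate-early enhancer and promoter, a T7 promoter upstream of the insert, the coding sequence, and the bovine growth hormone polyadenylation signal. The record states that NLuc is inserted into Gαi3 at position 91 (given as L(91)K) rather than fused at a terminus. The feature table is consistent with this, showing a human codon-optimized Nluc reading frame flanked on both sides by G protein α-subunit coding segments. The automated annotation labels these segments as fragments of C. elegans gpa-2 and gpa-14, which most likely reflects homology matches to the human GNAI3 sequence rather than actual nematode sequence. Short hits to an HIV-1 LTR, ble and lacI appear to be minor backbone fragments.

The plasmid is one component of REGA-SIGN, a set of NanoBRET-based G protein biosensors. The NLuc-tagged Gαi3 serves as the luminescent energy donor and is intended to be co-expressed with Gγ2 labelled with the fluorescent acceptor LSS-mKATE2. Changes in BRET between the two then report G protein activation, typically downstream of a G protein-coupled receptor.
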