Features (pLannotate 1.2.2; 22 found; start..end, strand, type, name):
     28..80      -  misc_feature   bom (fragment): basis of mobility region from pBR322
    235..614     +  enhancer       CMV enhancer: human cytomegalovirus immediate early enhancer
    615..818     +  promoter       CMV promoter: human cytomegalovirus (CMV) immediate early promoter
    814..847     +  LTR            5' LTR (truncated) (fragment): truncated 5' long terminal repeat (LTR) from HIV-1
    863..881     +  promoter       T7 promoter: promoter for bacteriophage T7 RNA polymerase
    926..1189    +  CDS            gpa-2 (fragment): GPA2_CAEEL - Experimental evidence at transcript level: Swiss-Prot protein existence level 2. Guanine nucleotide-binding proteins (G proteins) are involved as modulators or transducers in various transmembrane signaling systems. Involved in behavioral responses to P.aeruginosa by controlling the expression of daf-7, a member of the TGF-beta family, in ASJ sensory neurons (PubMed:25303524). From Caenorhabditis elegans.
   1217..1726    +  CDS            Nluc: NanoLuc® luciferase human codon-optimized
   1835..2530    +  CDS            gpa-14 (fragment): GPA14_CAEEL - Experimental evidence at protein level: Swiss-Prot protein existence level 1. Guanine nucleotide-binding proteins (G proteins) are involved as modulators or transducers in various transmembrane signaling systems. In association with the G-protein coupled dopamine receptor dop-2, modulates two types of learning: touch habituation and chemosensory associative conditioning (PubMed:23607404). From Caenorhabditis elegans.
   2580..2804    +  polyA_signal   bGH poly(A) signal: bovine growth hormone polyadenylation signal
   2808..2829    +  promoter       SV40 promoter (fragment): SV40 enhancer and early promoter
   2850..3278    +  rep_origin     f1 ori (sequence partly withheld): f1 bacteriophage origin of replication; arrow indicates direction of (+) strand synthesis
   3292..3621    +  promoter       SV40 promoter: SV40 enhancer and early promoter
   3688..4479    +  CDS            neo: KKA2_KLEPN - Also known as kan, nptII. Experimental evidence at protein level: Swiss-Prot protein existence level 1. Resistance to kanamycin, neomycin, paromomycin, ribostamycin, butirosin and gentamicin B. From Klebsiella pneumoniae.
   4503..4661    +  CDS            ble (fragment): BLE_KLEPN - Experimental evidence at protein level: Swiss-Prot protein existence level 1. Binding protein with a strong affinity to the bleomycin family of antibiotics. Binds to CL990; an antimitotic-antibiotic compound. From Klebsiella pneumoniae.
   4656..4777    +  polyA_signal   SV40 poly(A) signal: SV40 polyadenylation signal
   4850..4866    -  protein_bind   lac operator: The lac repressor binds to the lac operator to inhibit transcription in E. coli. This inhibition can be relieved by adding lactose or isopropyl-β-D-thiogalactopyranoside (IPTG). lac repressor encoded by lacI
   4874..4904    -  promoter       lac promoter: promoter for the E. coli lac operon
   4919..4940    -  protein_bind   CAP binding site: CAP binding activates transcription in the presence of cAMP. E. coli catabolite activator protein
   4953..5045    -  CDS            lacI (fragment): lac repressor; lacI; The lac repressor binds to the lac operator to inhibit transcription in E. coli. This inhibition can be relieved by adding lactose or isopropyl-β-D-thiogalactopyranoside (IPTG).
   5228..5816    -  rep_origin     ori: high-copy-number ColE1/pMB1/pBR322/pUC origin of replication
   5987..6847    -  CDS            AmpR: β-lactamase; bla; confers resistance to ampicillin, carbenicillin, and related antibiotics
   6848..6952    -  promoter       AmpR promoter: bla
>Addgene plasmid #207150 | pcDNA3.1(+)Gαi3-91-NLuc | addgene full sequence | sequence record 410284 | Addgene NGS Result
GACGGATCGGGAGATCTCCCGATCCCCTATGGTGCACTCTCAGTACAATCTGCTCTGATGCCGCATAGTT
AAGCCAGTATCTGCTCCCTGCTTGTGTGTTGGAGGTCGCTGAGTAGTGCGCGAGCAAAATTTAAGCTACA
ACAAGGCAAGGCTTGACCGACAATTGCATGAAGAATCTGCTTAGGGTTAGGCGTTTTGCGCTGCTTCGCG
ATGTACGGGCCAGATATACGCGTTGACATTGATTATTGACTAGTTATTAATAGTAATCAATTACGGGGTC
ATTAGTTCATAGCCCATATATGGAGTTCCGCGTTACATAACTTACGGTAAATGGCCCGCCTGGCTGACCG
CCCAACGACCCCCGCCCATTGACGTCAATAATGACGTATGTTCCCATAGTAACGCCAATAGGGACTTTCC
ATTGACGTCAATGGGTGGAGTATTTACGGTAAACTGCCCACTTGGCAGTACATCAAGTGTATCATATGCC
AAGTACGCCCCCTATTGACGTCAATGACGGTAAATGGCCCGCCTGGCATTATGCCCAGTACATGACCTTA
TGGGACTTTCCTACTTGGCAGTACATCTACGTATTAGTCATCGCTATTACCATGGTGATGCGGTTTTGGC
AGTACATCAATGGGCGTGGATAGCGGTTTGACTCACGGGGATTTCCAAGTCTCCACCCCATTGACGTCAA
TGGGAGTTTGTTTTGGCACCAAAATCAACGGGACTTTCCAAAATGTCGTAACAACTCCGCCCCATTGACG
CAAATGGGCGGTAGGCGTGTACGGTGGGAGGTCTATATAAGCAGAGCTCTCTGGCTAACTAGAGAACCCA
CTGCTTACTGGCTTATCGAAATTAATACGACTCACTATAGGGAGACCCAAGCTGGCTAGCGTTTAAACTT
AAGCTTGGTACCACCATGGGCTGCACGTTGAGCGCCGAAGACAAGGCGGCAGTGGAGCGAAGCAAGATGA
TCGACCGCAACTTACGGGAGGACGGGGAAAAAGCGGCCAAAGAAGTGAAGCTGCTGCTACTCGGTGCTGG
AGAATCTGGTAAAAGCACCATTGTGAAACAGATGAAAATCATTCATGAGGATGGCTATTCAGAGGATGAA
TGTAAACAATATAAAGTAGTTGTCTACAGCAATACTATACAGTCCATCATTGCAATCATAAGAGCCATGG
GACGGCTAAGCGGCGGCGGCGGCAGCGTCTTCACACTCGAAGATTTCGTTGGGGACTGGCGACAGACAGC
CGGCTACAACCTGGACCAAGTCCTTGAACAGGGAGGTGTGTCCAGTTTGTTTCAGAATCTCGGGGTGTCC
GTAACTCCGATCCAAAGGATTGTCCTGAGCGGTGAAAATGGGCTGAAGATCGACATCCATGTCATCATCC
CGTATGAAGGTCTGAGCGGCGACCAAATGGGCCAGATCGAAAAAATTTTTAAGGTGGTGTACCCTGTGGA
TGATCATCACTTTAAGGTGATCCTGCACTATGGCACACTGGTAATCGACGGGGTTACGCCGAACATGATC
GACTATTTCGGACGGCCGTATGAAGGCATCGCCGTGTTCGACGGCAAAAAGATCACTGTAACAGGGACCC
TGTGGAACGGCAACAAAATTATCGACGAGCGCCTGATCAACCCCGACGGCTCCCTGCTGTTCCGAGTAAC
CATCAACGGAGTGACCGGCTGGCGGCTGTGCGAACGCATTCTGGCGAGCGGCGGCGGCGGCAGCAAGATT
GACTTTGGGGAAGCTGCCAGGGCAGATGATGCCCGGCAATTATTTGTTTTAGCTGGCAGTGCTGAAGAAG
GAGTCATGACTCCAGAACTAGCAGGAGTGATTAAACGGTTATGGCGAGATGGTGGGGTACAAGCTTGCTT
CAGCAGATCCAGGGAATATCAGCTCAATGATTCTGCTTCATATTATCTAAATGATCTGGATAGAATATCC
CAGTCTAACTACATTCCAACTCAGCAAGATGTTCTTCGGACGAGAGTGAAGACCACAGGCATTGTAGAAA
CACATTTCACCTTCAAAGACCTATACTTCAAGATGTTTGATGTAGGTGGCCAAAGATCAGAACGAAAAAA
GTGGATTCACTGTTTTGAGGGAGTGACAGCAATTATCTTCTGTGTGGCCCTCAGTGATTATGACCTTGTT
CTGGCTGAGGACGAGGAGATGAACCGAATGCATGAAAGCATGAAACTGTTTGACAGCATTTGTAATAACA
AATGGTTTACAGAAACTTCAATCATTCTCTTCCTTAACAAGAAAGACCTTTTTGAGGAAAAAATAAAGAG
GAGTCCGTTAACTATCTGTTATCCAGAATACACAGGTTCCAATACATATGAAGAGGCAGCTGCCTATATT
CAATGCCAGTTTGAAGATCTGAACAGAAGAAAAGATACCAAGGAGATCTATACTCACTTCACCTGTGCCA
CAGACACGAAGAATGTGCAGTTTGTTTTTGATGCTGTTACAGATGTCATCATTAAAAACAACTTAAAGGA
ATGTGGACTTTATTGACTCGAGTCTAGAGGGCCCGTTTAAACCCGCTGATCAGCCTCGACTGTGCCTTCT
AGTTGCCAGCCATCTGTTGTTTGCCCCTCCCCCGTGCCTTCCTTGACCCTGGAAGGTGCCACTCCCACTG
TCCTTTCCTAATAAAATGAGGAAATTGCATCGCATTGTCTGAGTAGGTGTCATTCTATTCTGGGGGGTGG
GGTGGGGCAGGACAGCAAGGGGGAGGATTGGGAAGACAATAGCAGGCATGCTGGGGATGCGGTGGGCTCT
ATGGCTTCTGAGGCGGAAAGAACCAGCTGGGGCTCTAGGGGGTATCCCC
[124 nt withheld, positions 2850-2973]
C
[91 nt withheld, positions 2975-3065]
A
[49 nt withheld, positions 3067-3115]
CCTTTGACGTTGGAGTCCACGTTCTTT
[37 nt withheld, positions 3143-3179]
ACCCTATCTCGGTCTATTCTTTTGATTTATAAGGGATTTTGCCGATTTCGGCCTATTGGTTAAAAAATGA
GCTGATTTAACAAAAATTTAACGCGAATTAATTCTGTGGAATGTGTGTCAGTTAGGGTGTGGAAAGTCCC
CAGGCTCCCCAGCAGGCAGAAGTATGCAAAGCATGCATCTCAATTAGTCAGCAACCAGGTGTGGAAAGTC
CCCAGGCTCCCCAGCAGGCAGAAGTATGCAAAGCATGCATCTCAATTAGTCAGCAACCATAGTCCCGCCC
CTAACTCCGCCCATCCCGCCCCTAACTCCGCCCAGTTCCGCCCATTCTCCGCCCCATGGCTGACTAATTT
TTTTTATTTATGCAGAGGCCGAGGCCGCCTCTGCCTCTGAGCTATTCCAGAAGTAGTGAGGAGGCTTTTT
TGGAGGCCTAGGCTTTTGCAAAAAGCTCCCGGGAGCTTGTATATCCATTTTCGGATCTGATCAAGAGACA
GGATGAGGATCGTTTCGCATGATTGAACAAGATGGATTGCACGCAGGTTCTCCGGCCGCTTGGGTGGAGA
GGCTATTCGGCTATGACTGGGCACAACAGACAATCGGCTGCTCTGATGCCGCCGTGTTCCGGCTGTCAGC
GCAGGGGCGCCCGGTTCTTTTTGTCAAGACCGACCTGTCCGGTGCCCTGAATGAACTGCAGGACGAGGCA
GCGCGGCTATCGTGGCTGGCCACGACGGGCGTTCCTTGCGCAGCTGTGCTCGACGTTGTCACTGAAGCGG
GAAGGGACTGGCTGCTATTGGGCGAAGTGCCGGGGCAGGATCTCCTGTCATCTCACCTTGCTCCTGCCGA
GAAAGTATCCATCATGGCTGATGCAATGCGGCGGCTGCATACGCTTGATCCGGCTACCTGCCCATTCGAC
CACCAAGCGAAACATCGCATCGAGCGAGCACGTACTCGGATGGAAGCCGGTCTTGTCGATCAGGATGATC
TGGACGAAGAGCATCAGGGGCTCGCGCCAGCCGAACTGTTCGCCAGGCTCAAGGCGCGCATGCCCGACGG
CGAGGATCTCGTCGTGACCCATGGCGATGCCTGCTTGCCGAATATCATGGTGGAAAATGGCCGCTTTTCT
GGATTCATCGACTGTGGCCGGCTGGGTGTGGCGGACCGCTATCAGGACATAGCGTTGGCTACCCGTGATA
TTGCTGAAGAGCTTGGCGGCGAATGGGCTGACCGCTTCCTCGTGCTTTACGGTATCGCCGCTCCCGATTC
GCAGCGCATCGCCTTCTATCGCCTTCTTGACGAGTTCTTCTGAGCGGGACTCTGGGGTTCGAAATGACCG
ACCAAGCGACGCCCAACCTGCCATCACGAGATTTCGATTCCACCGCCGCCTTCTATGAAAGGTTGGGCTT
CGGAATCGTTTTCCGGGACGCCGGCTGGATGATCCTCCAGCGCGGGGATCTCATGCTGGAGTTCTTCGCC
CACCCCAACTTGTTTATTGCAGCTTATAATGGTTACAAATAAAGCAATAGCATCACAAATTTCACAAATA
AAGCATTTTTTTCACTGCATTCTAGTTGTGGTTTGTCCAAACTCATCAATGTATCTTATCATGTCTGTAT
ACCGTCGACCTCTAGCTAGAGCTTGGCGTAATCATGGTCATAGCTGTTTCCTGTGTGAAATTGTTATCCG
CTCACAATTCCACACAACATACGAGCCGGAAGCATAAAGTGTAAAGCCTGGGGTGCCTAATGAGTGAGCT
AACTCACATTAATTGCGTTGCGCTCACTGCCCGCTTTCCAGTCGGGAAACCTGTCGTGCCAGCTGCATTA
ATGAATCGGCCAACGCGCGGGGAGAGGCGGTTTGCGTATTGGGCGCTCTTCCGCTTCCTCGCTCACTGAC
TCGCTGCGCTCGGTCGTTCGGCTGCGGCGAGCGGTATCAGCTCACTCAAAGGCGGTAATACGGTTATCCA
CAGAATCAGGGGATAACGCAGGAAAGAACATGTGAGCAAAAGGCCAGCAAAAGGCCAGGAACCGTAAAAA
GGCCGCGTTGCTGGCGTTTTTCCATAGGCTCCGCCCCCCTGACGAGCATCACAAAAATCGACGCTCAAGT
CAGAGGTGGCGAAACCCGACAGGACTATAAAGATACCAGGCGTTTCCCCCTGGAAGCTCCCTCGTGCGCT
CTCCTGTTCCGACCCTGCCGCTTACCGGATACCTGTCCGCCTTTCTCCCTTCGGGAAGCGTGGCGCTTTC
TCATAGCTCACGCTGTAGGTATCTCAGTTCGGTGTAGGTCGTTCGCTCCAAGCTGGGCTGTGTGCACGAA
CCCCCCGTTCAGCCCGACCGCTGCGCCTTATCCGGTAACTATCGTCTTGAGTCCAACCCGGTAAGACACG
ACTTATCGCCACTGGCAGCAGCCACTGGTAACAGGATTAGCAGAGCGAGGTATGTAGGCGGTGCTACAGA
GTTCTTGAAGTGGTGGCCTAACTACGGCTACACTAGAAGAACAGTATTTGGTATCTGCGCTCTGCTGAAG
CCAGTTACCTTCGGAAAAAGAGTTGGTAGCTCTTGATCCGGCAAACAAACCACCGCTGGTAGCGGTGGTT
TTTTTGTTTGCAAGCAGCAGATTACGCGCAGAAAAAAAGGATCTCAAGAAGATCCTTTGATCTTTTCTAC
GGGGTCTGACGCTCAGTGGAACGAAAACTCACGTTAAGGGATTTTGGTCATGAGATTATCAAAAAGGATC
TTCACCTAGATCCTTTTAAATTAAAAATGAAGTTTTAAATCAATCTAAAGTATATATGAGTAAACTTGGT
CTGACAGTTACCAATGCTTAATCAGTGAGGCACCTATCTCAGCGATCTGTCTATTTCGTTCATCCATAGT
TGCCTGACTCCCCGTCGTGTAGATAACTACGATACGGGAGGGCTTACCATCTGGCCCCAGTGCTGCAATG
ATACCGCGAGACCCACGCTCACCGGCTCCAGATTTATCAGCAATAAACCAGCCAGCCGGAAGGGCCGAGC
GCAGAAGTGGTCCTGCAACTTTATCCGCCTCCATCCAGTCTATTAATTGTTGCCGGGAAGCTAGAGTAAG
TAGTTCGCCAGTTAATAGTTTGCGCAACGTTGTTGCCATTGCTACAGGCATCGTGGTGTCACGCTCGTCG
TTTGGTATGGCTTCATTCAGCTCCGGTTCCCAACGATCAAGGCGAGTTACATGATCCCCCATGTTGTGCA
AAAAAGCGGTTAGCTCCTTCGGTCCTCCGATCGTTGTCAGAAGTAAGTTGGCCGCAGTGTTATCACTCAT
GGTTATGGCAGCACTGCATAATTCTCTTACTGTCATGCCATCCGTAAGATGCTTTTCTGTGACTGGTGAG
TACTCAACCAAGTCATTCTGAGAATAGTGTATGCGGCGACCGAGTTGCTCTTGCCCGGCGTCAATACGGG
ATAATACCGCGCCACATAGCAGAACTTTAAAAGTGCTCATCATTGGAAAACGTTCTTCGGGGCGAAAACT
CTCAAGGATCTTACCGCTGTTGAGATCCAGTTCGATGTAACCCACTCGTGCACCCAACTGATCTTCAGCA
TCTTTTACTTTCACCAGCGTTTCTGGGTGAGCAAAAACAGGAAGGCAAAATGCCGCAAAAAAGGGAATAA
GGGCGACACGGAAATGTTGAATACTCATACTCTTCCTTTTTCAATATTATTGAAGCATTTATCAGGGTTA
TTGTCTCATGAGCGGATACATATTTGAATGTATTTAGAAAAATAAACAAATAGGGGTTCCGCGCACATTT
CCCCGAAAAGTGCCACCTGACGTC
